>Addgene plasmid #67178 | pCRISPaint-NanoLuc | depositor full sequence | sequence record 116144 | pCRISPaint-NanoLuc sequence 2844 bps
GGCCGCGTTGCTGGCGTTTTTCCATAGGCTCCGCCCCCCTGACGAGCATCACAAAAATCGACGCTCAAGT
CAGAGGTGGCGAAACCCGACAGGACTATAAAGATACCAGGCGTTTCCCCCTGGAAGCTCCCTCGTGCGCT
CTCCTGTTCCGACCCTGCCGCTTACCGGATACCTGTCCGCCTTTCTCCCTTCGGGAAGCGTGGCGCTTTC
TCATAGCTCACGCTGTAGGTATCTCAGTTCGGTGTAGGTCGTTCGCTCCAAGCTGGGCTGTGTGCACGAA
CCCCCCGTTCAGCCCGACCGCTGCGCCTTATCCGGTAACTATCGTCTTGAGTCCAACCCGGTAAGACACG
ACTTATCGCCACTGGCAGCAGCCACTGGTAACAGGATTAGCAGAGCGAGGTATGTAGGCGGTGCTACAGA
GTTCTTGAAGTGGTGGCCTAACTACGGCTACACTAGAAGGACAGTATTTGGTATCTGCGCTCTGCTGAAG
CCAGTTACCTTCGGAAAAAGAGTTGGTAGCTCTTGATCCGGCAAACAAACCACCGCTGGTAGCGGTGGTT
TTTTTGTTTGCAAGCAGCAGATTACGCGCAGAAAAAAAGGATCTCAAGAAGATCCTTTGATCTTTTCTAC
GGGGTCTGACGCTCAGTGGAACGAAAACTCACGTTAAGGGATTTTGGTCATGAGATTATCAAAAAGGATC
TTCACCTAGATCCTTTTAAATTAAAAATGAAGTTTTAAATCAATCTAAAGTATATATGAGTAAACTTGGT
CTGACAGTTACCAATGCTTAATCAGTGAGGCACCTATCTCAGCGATCTGTCTATTTCGTTCATCCATAGT
TGCCTGACTCCCCGTCGTGTAGATAACTACGATACGGGAGGGCTTACCATCTGGCCCCAGTGCTGCAATG
ATACCGCGAGACCCACGCTCACCGGCTCCAGATTTATCAGCAATAAACCAGCCAGCCGGAAGGGCCGAGC
GCAGAAGTGGTCCTGCAACTTTATCCGCCTCCATCCAGTCTATTAATTGTTGCCGGGAAGCTAGAGTAAG
TAGTTCGCCAGTTAATAGTTTGCGCAACGTTGTTGCCATTGCTACAGGCATCGTGGTGTCACGCTCGTCG
TTTGGTATGGCTTCATTCAGCTCCGGTTCCCAACGATCAAGGCGAGTTACATGATCCCCCATGTTGTGCA
AAAAAGCGGTTAGCTCCTTCGGTCCTCCGATCGTTGTCAGAAGTAAGTTGGCCGCAGTGTTATCACTCAT
GGTTATGGCAGCACTGCATAATTCTCTTACTGTCATGCCATCCGTAAGATGCTTTTCTGTGACTGGTGAG
TACTCAACCAAGTCATTCTGAGAATAGTGTATGCGGCGACCGAGTTGCTCTTGCCCGGCGTCAATACGGG
ATAATACCGCGCCACATAGCAGAACTTTAAAAGTGCTCATCATTGGAAAACGTTCTTCGGGGCGAAAACT
CTCAAGGATCTTACCGCTGTTGAGATCCAGTTCGATGTAACCCACTCGTGCACCCAACTGATCTTCAGCA
TCTTTTACTTTCACCAGCGTTTCTGGGTGAGCAAAAACAGGAAGGCAAAATGCCGCAAAAAAGGGAATAA
GGGCGACACGGAAATGTTGAATACTCATACTCTTCCTTTTTCAATATTATTGAAGCATTTATCAGGGTTA
TTGTCTCATGAGCGGATACATATTTGAATGTATTTAGAAAAATAAACAAATAGGGGTTCCGCGCACATTT
CCCCGAAAAGTGCGGTGTGAAATACCGCACAGATGCGTAAGGAGAAAATACCGCATCAGGCGCCATTCGC
CATTCAGGCTGCGCAACTGTTGGGAAGGGCGATCGGTGCGGGCCTCTTCGCTATTACGCCAGCTGGCGAA
AGGGGGATGTGCTGCAAGGCGATTAAGTTGGGTAACGCCAGGGTTTTCCCAGTCACGACGTTGTAAAACG
ACGGCCAGTGAATTCGAGCTCGGTACCTAATGATAGCTAGCGGGCCAGTACCCAAAAAGCGGGGGGTCTG
GTGGCAGTGGAGGGGGATCCGTCTTCACACTCGAAGATTTCGTTGGGGACTGGCGACAGACAGCCGGCTA
CAACCTGGACCAAGTCCTTGAACAGGGAGGTGTGTCCAGTTTGTTTCAGAATCTCGGGGTGTCCGTAACT
CCGATCCAAAGGATTGTCCTGAGCGGTGAAAATGGGCTGAAGATCGACATCCATGTCATCATCCCGTATG
AAGGTCTGAGCGGCGACCAAATGGGCCAGATCGAAAAAATTTTTAAGGTGGTGTACCCTGTGGATGATCA
TCACTTTAAGGTGATCCTGCACTATGGCACACTGGTAATCGACGGGGTTACGCCGAACATGATCGACTAT
TTCGGACGGCCGTATGAAGGCATCGCCGTGTTCGACGGCAAAAAGATCACTGTAACAGGGACCCTGTGGA
ACGGCAACAAAATTATCGACGAGCGCCTGATCAACCCCGACGGCTCCCTGCTGTTCCGAGTAACCATCAA
CGGAGTGACCGGCTGGCGGCTGTGCGAACGCATTCTGGCGTGAGCGGCCGCCGCTGATCAGCCTCGACTG
TGCCTTCTAGTTGCCAGCCATCTGTTGTTTGCCCCTCCCCCGTGCCTTCCTTGACCCTGGAAGGTGCCAC
TCCCACTGTCCTTTCCTAATAAAATGAGGAAATTGCATCGCATTGTCTGAGTAGGTGTCATTCTATTCTG
GGGGGTGGGGTGGGGCAGGACAGCAAGGGGGAGGATTGGGAAGACAATAGCAGGCATGCTGGGGATGCGG
TGGGCTCTATGGACGCGTCAGCAAAAGGCCAGGAACCGTAAAAA
Features (pLannotate 1.2.2; 7 found; start..end, strand, type, name):
     19..607     -  rep_origin     ori: high-copy-number ColE1/pMB1/pBR322/pUC origin of replication
    778..1638    -  CDS            AmpR: β-lactamase; bla; confers resistance to ampicillin, carbenicillin, and related antibiotics
   1639..1743    -  promoter       AmpR promoter: bla
   1761..1810    +  misc_feature   bom (fragment): basis of mobility region from pBR322
   1816..1973    -  CDS            lacZα (fragment): LacZα fragment of β-galactosidase; lacZ fragment
   2051..2561    +  CDS            Nluc (fragment): NanoLuc® luciferase human codon-optimized
   2588..2812    +  polyA_signal   bGH poly(A) signal: bovine growth hormone polyadenylation signal
