[The description below was written by a language model from this plasmid's Addgene catalogue record and pLannotate feature annotations shown in this document.]
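Description:
pCRISPaint-NanoLuc is a compact (about 2.8 kb) bacterial plasmid built on the pCRISPaint backbone that serves as a universal donor for CRISPaint gene tagging, in this case to fuse NanoLuc luciferase to endogenous proteins in mammalian cells. It is propagated in E. coli as a high-copy plasmid through a ColE1/pUC-type origin of replication and is selected with ampicillin via a β-lactamase gene driven by its own bla promoter. Short remnants of a pBR322 bom region and a lacZα fragment are also annotated; these appear to be leftovers of the cloning vector lineage rather than functional parts of the payload.

The payload consists of a human codon-optimised NanoLuc coding sequence, listed as synthetic, followed by a bovine growth hormone polyadenylation signal. No eukaryotic promoter is annotated upstream of the luciferase, which fits the design of a tagging donor: the reporter is meant to be expressed only after it has been inserted in frame into a transcribed target gene, with the bGH signal terminating the resulting fusion transcript. NanoLuc is annotated as a fragment, which may reflect adaptation of its ends for use as a fusion partner, though the record does not say so. The associated publication title describes CRISPaint as modular, base-specific gene tagging through a ligase-4-dependent mechanism, meaning integration by end joining rather than homology-directed repair, and consistent with this no homology arms are annotated. The record does not annotate the nuclease target site used to linearise the donor, and no mammalian selection marker is annotated in this version. Typical use is generating luminescent endogenous fusion proteins for sensitive measurement of protein expression.
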