Addgene plasmid #67178: pCRISPaint-NanoLuc
Purpose: CRISPaint universal donor for NanoLuc fusion tagging
Depositing lab: Veit Hornung. Publication: CRISPaint allows modular base-specific gene tagging using a ligase-4-dependent mechanism. Schmid-Burgk JL, Honing K, Ebert TS, Hornung V. Nat Commun. 2016 Jul 28;7:12338. doi: 10.1038/ncomms12338. PubMed 27465542.
Backbone
  Vector backbone: pCRISPaint
  Backbone manufacturer: Veit Hornung group
Growth in bacteria
  Bacterial resistance: Ampicillin, 100 μg/mL
  Growth temperature: 30°C
  Growth strain: DH10B
  Copy number: High Copy
Gene/Insert
  Gene/Insert name: NanoLuc
  Species: Synthetic
Terms and licenses: Academic/Nonprofit Terms; Industry Terms: Not Available to Industry
Depositor comments: please check ip situation sequence with: TTCGCTATTACGCCAGCTGGCGA
How to cite: pCRISPaint-NanoLuc was a gift from Veit Hornung (Addgene plasmid # 67178 ; http://n2t.net/addgene:67178 ; RRID:Addgene_67178)
