>Addgene plasmid #67178 | pCRISPaint-NanoLuc | addgene partial sequence | sequence record 123190 | Amp-R 5'-ATAATACCGCGCCACATAGC-3'
GGATCTTACCGCTGTTGAGATCCAGTTCGATGTAACCCACTCGTGCACCCAACTGATCTTCAGCATCTTT
TACTTTCACCAGCGTTTCTGGGTGAGCAAAAACAGGAAGGCAAAATGCCGCAAAAAAGGGAATAAGGGCG
ACACGGAAATGTTGAATACTCATACTCTTCCTTTTTCAATATTATTGAAGCATTTATCAGGGTTATTGTC
TCATGAGCGGATACATATTTGAATGTATTTAGAAAAATAAACAAATAGGGGTTCCGCGCACATTTCCCCG
AAAAGTGCGGTGTGAAATACCGCACAGATGCGTAAGGAGAAAATACCGCATCAGGCGCCATTCGCCATTC
AGGCTGCGCAACTGTTGGGAAGGGCGATCGGTGCGGGCCTCTTCGCTATTACGCCAGCTGGCGAAAGGGG
GATGTGCTGCAAGGCGATTAAGTTGGGTAA
