>Addgene plasmid #67178 | pCRISPaint-NanoLuc | addgene partial sequence | sequence record 123191 | pBR322ori-F 5'-GGGAAACGCCTGGTATCTTT-3'
TTGAGCGTCGATTTTTGTGATGCTCGTTCAGGGGGGCGGAGCCTATGGAAAAACGCCAGCAACGCGGCCT
TTTTACGGTTCCTGGCCTTTTGCTGACGCGTCCATAGAGCCCACCGCATCCCCAGCATGCCTGCTATTGT
CTTCCCAATCCTCCCCCTTGCTGTCCTGCCCCACCCCACCCCCCAGAATAGAATGACACCTACTCAGACA
ATGCGATGCAATTTCCTCATTTTATTAGGAAAGGACAGTGGGAGTGGCACCTTCCAGGGTCAAGGAAGGC
ACGGGGGAGGGGCAAACAACAGATGGCTGGCAACTAGAAGGCACAGTCGAGGCTGATCAGCGGCGGCCGC
TCACGCCAGAATGCGTTCGCACAGCCGCCAGCCGGTCACTCCGTTGATGGTTACTCGGAACAGCAGGGAG
CCGTCGGGGTTGATCAGGCGCTCGTCGATAATTTTGTTGCCGTTCCACAGGGTCCCTGTTACAGTGATCT
TTTTGCCGTCGAACACGGCGATGCCTTCATACGGCCGTCCGAAATAGTCGATCATGTTCGGCGTAACCCC
GTCGATTACCAGTGTGCCATAGTGCAGGATCACCTTAAAGTGATGATCATCCACAGGGTACACCACCTTA
AAAATTTTTTCGATCTGGCCCATTTGGTCGCCGCTCAGACCTTCATACGGGATGATGACATGGATGTCGA
TCTTCAGCCCATTTTCACCGCTCAGGACAATCCTTTGGATCGGAGTTACGGACACCCCGAGATTCTGAAA
CAAACTGGACACACCTCCCTGTTCAAGGACTTGGTCCAGGTTGTAGCCGGCTGTCTGTCGCCAGTCCCCA
ACGAAATCTTCGAGTGTGAAGACGGATCCCCCTCCACTGCCACCAGACCCCCCGCTTTTT
